Addgene plasmid #147776: pnEA-NpH-HsNot9_19-285-Y203AR205AR244AH208A_V
Purpose: Bacterial Expression of HsNot9_19-285-Y203AR244AR244AH208A
Depositing lab: Elisa Izaurralde. Depositing organization: Max Planck Institute for Developmental Biology. Publication: A DDX6-CNOT1 complex and W-binding pockets in CNOT9 reveal direct links between miRNA target recognition and silencing. Chen Y, Boland A, Kuzuoglu-Ozturk D, Bawankar P, Loh B, Chang CT, Weichenrieder O, Izaurralde E. Mol Cell. 2014 Jun 5;54(5):737-50. doi: 10.1016/j.molcel.2014.03.034. Epub 2014 Apr 24. PubMed 24768540.
Backbone
  Vector backbone: Unknown
  Vector type: Bacterial Expression
Growth in bacteria
  Bacterial resistance: Ampicillin, 100 μg/mL
  Growth temperature: 37°C
  Growth strain: DH5alpha
  Copy number: Low Copy
Gene/Insert
  Gene/Insert name: HsNot9_19-285-Y203AR244AR244AH208A (alt names: RCD1; CT129, RCD1+, CNOT9)
  Species: H. sapiens (human)
  Entrez Gene: CNOT9 (a.k.a. CAF40, CT129, RCD-1, RCD1, RQCD1)
  Cloning method: Unknown
Terms and licenses: Academic/Nonprofit Terms; Industry Terms: Not Available to Industry
Depositor comments: sequence based on NCBI:NM_005444.1. Plasmids from this collection were made available to the research community and donated after the lab closed. Please note that the sequence provided by the depositing laboratory may be theoretical/predicted or based on Sanger sequencing results. There may be discrepancies between sequencing results obtained by Addgene and the depositor sequence. If an Addgene verified sequence is not available, please contact before placing your order to request that our lab fully sequence the plasmid.
How to cite: pnEA-NpH-HsNot9_19-285-Y203AR205AR244AH208A_V was a gift from Elisa Izaurralde (Addgene plasmid # 147776 ; http://n2t.net/addgene:147776 ; RRID:Addgene_147776)
