[The description below was written by a language model from this plasmid's Addgene catalogue record and pLannotate feature annotations shown in this document.]
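Description:
pnEA-NpH-HsNot9_19-285-Y203AR205AR244AH208A_V is a 6,561-nt bacterial expression plasmid that produces a mutant fragment of human CNOT9 (also called RQCD1, RCD1 or CAF40) in E. coli. The catalogue lists the backbone as unknown. The annotated features nevertheless show a pBR322/pET-style architecture: a ColE1/pMB1-family origin accompanied by the bom region and the rop gene, consistent with the recorded low copy number, plus remnants of the tetracycline resistance gene that are interrupted and presumably non-functional. Selection is by ampicillin through the bla gene and its own promoter.

The expression cassette consists of a T7 promoter followed by a lac operator, the strong T7 gene 10 ribosome binding site, the coding region and a T7 terminator. A lacI gene on the plasmid supplies the repressor, so expression is IPTG-inducible in strains that provide T7 RNA polymerase. A short annotation upstream of the insert matches part of a His/TEV composite tag. Together with the "NpH" in the name, this suggests an N-terminal cleavable His tag, although the record does not define the tag explicitly. A small fragment annotated as a T7 gene 10B-derived tag lies after the insert and is probably just vector sequence.

The insert covers residues 19–285 of CNOT9, a component of the CCR4-NOT deadenylase complex. According to the plasmid name it carries the alanine substitutions Y203A, R205A, H208A and R244A. The purpose and insert fields instead list R244A twice and omit R205A, so the exact mutation set should be confirmed against the sequence. The associated publication concerns tryptophan-binding pockets in CNOT9 and their role in miRNA-mediated silencing, so this construct probably provides recombinant pocket-mutant protein for binding or structural studies.
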