Features (pLannotate 1.2.2; 20 found; start..end, strand, type, name):
    104..208     +  promoter       AmpR promoter: bla
    209..1069    +  CDS            AmpR: β-lactamase; bla; confers resistance to ampicillin, carbenicillin, and related antibiotics
   1240..1828    +  rep_origin     ori: high-copy-number ColE1/pMB1/pBR322/pUC origin of replication
   2014..2156    -  misc_feature   bom: basis of mobility region from pBR322
   2258..2449    -  CDS            rop: Rop protein, which maintains plasmids at low copy number; rop
   2466..2846    +  CDS            YPB1_ECOLX: Protein predicted: Swiss-Prot protein existence level 4. From Escherichia coli.
   3088..3712    -  CDS            TcR (fragment): tetracycline efflux protein; tet; confers resistance to tetracycline
   3727..3748    -  protein_bind   CAP binding site: CAP binding activates transcription in the presence of cAMP. E. coli catabolite activator protein
   3761..4843    -  CDS            lacI: lac repressor; lacI; The lac repressor binds to the lac operator to inhibit transcription in E. coli. This inhibition can be relieved by adding lactose or isopropyl-β-D-thiogalactopyranoside (IPTG).
   4844..4921    -  promoter       lacI promoter: lacI
   4929..5208    -  CDS            TcR (fragment): tetracycline efflux protein; tet; confers resistance to tetracycline
   5230..5248    +  promoter       T7 promoter: promoter for bacteriophage T7 RNA polymerase
   5249..5273    +  protein_bind   lac operator: The lac repressor binds to the lac operator to inhibit transcription in E. coli. This inhibition can be relieved by adding lactose or isopropyl-β-D-thiogalactopyranoside (IPTG). lac repressor encoded by lacI
   5288..5310    +  RBS            RBS: efficient ribosome binding site from bacteriophage T7 gene 10 (Olins and Rangwala, 1989)
   5329..5345    +  CDS            capTEV™ (fragment): composite tag for in vivo biotinylation, TEV protease cleavage, and 6xHis tagging
   5401..6204    +  CDS            CNOT9 (fragment): CNOT9_HUMAN - Also known as RCD1, RQCD1. Experimental evidence at protein level: Swiss-Prot protein existence level 1. Component of the CCR4-NOT complex which is one of the major cellular mRNA deadenylases and is linked to various cellular processes including bulk mRNA degradation, miRNA-mediated repression, translational repression during translational initiation and general transcription regulation. Additional complex functions may be a consequence of its influence on mRNA expression. Involved in down- regulation of MYB- and JUN-dependent transcription. May play a role in cell differentiatio
   6245..6294    +  CDS            SET1 (fragment): solubility-enhancement tag derived from T7 phage gene 10B
   6302..6349    +  terminator     T7 terminator: transcription terminator for bacteriophage T7 RNA polymerase
   6372..6476    -  CDS            TcR (fragment): tetracycline efflux protein; tet; confers resistance to tetracycline
   6524..6552    -  promoter       tet promoter: E. coli promoter for tetracycline efflux protein gene
>Addgene plasmid #147776 | pnEA-NpH-HsNot9_19-285-Y203AR205AR244AH208A_V | depositor full sequence | sequence record 290223 | Full Sequence
TTCTTGAAGACGAAAGGGCCTCGTGATACGCCTATTTTTATAGGTTAATGTCATGATAATAATGGTTTCT
TAGACGTCAGGTGGCACTTTTCGGGGAAATGTGCGCGGAACCCCTATTTGTTTATTTTTCTAAATACATT
CAAATATGTATCCGCTCATGAGACAATAACCCTGATAAATGCTTCAATAATATTGAAAAAGGAAGAGTAT
GAGTATTCAACATTTCCGTGTCGCCCTTATTCCCTTTTTTGCGGCATTTTGCCTTCCTGTTTTTGCTCAC
CCAGAAACGCTGGTGAAAGTAAAAGATGCTGAAGATCAGTTGGGTGCACGAGTGGGTTACATCGAACTGG
ATCTCAACAGCGGTAAGATCCTTGAGAGTTTTCGCCCCGAAGAACGTTTTCCAATGATGAGCACTTTTAA
AGTTCTGCTATGTGGCGCGGTATTATCCCGTGTTGACGCCGGGCAAGAGCAACTCGGTCGCCGCATACAC
TATTCTCAGAATGACTTGGTTGAGTACTCACCAGTCACAGAAAAGCATCTTACGGATGGCATGACAGTAA
GAGAATTATGCAGTGCTGCCATAACCATGAGTGATAACACTGCGGCCAACTTACTTCTGACAACGATCGG
AGGACCGAAGGAGCTAACCGCTTTTTTGCACAACATGGGGGATCATGTAACTCGCCTTGATCGTTGGGAA
CCGGAGCTGAATGAAGCCATACCAAACGACGAGCGTGACACCACGATGCCTGCAGCAATGGCAACAACGT
TGCGCAAACTATTAACTGGCGAACTACTTACTCTAGCTTCCCGGCAACAATTAATAGACTGGATGGAGGC
GGATAAAGTTGCAGGACCACTTCTGCGCTCGGCCCTTCCGGCTGGCTGGTTTATTGCTGATAAATCTGGA
GCCGGTGAGCGTGGGTCTCGCGGTATCATTGCAGCACTGGGGCCAGATGGTAAGCCCTCCCGTATCGTAG
TTATCTACACGACGGGGAGTCAGGCAACTATGGATGAACGAAATAGACAGATCGCTGAGATAGGTGCCTC
ACTGATTAAGCATTGGTAACTGTCAGACCAAGTTTACTCATATATACTTTAGATTGATTTAAAACTTCAT
TTTTAATTTAAAAGGATCTAGGTGAAGATCCTTTTTGATAATCTCATGACCAAAATCCCTTAACGTGAGT
TTTCGTTCCACTGAGCGTCAGACCCCGTAGAAAAGATCAAAGGATCTTCTTGAGATCCTTTTTTTCTGCG
CGTAATCTGCTGCTTGCAAACAAAAAAACCACCGCTACCAGCGGTGGTTTGTTTGCCGGATCAAGAGCTA
CCAACTCTTTTTCCGAAGGTAACTGGCTTCAGCAGAGCGCAGATACCAAATACTGTCCTTCTAGTGTAGC
CGTAGTTAGGCCACCACTTCAAGAACTCTGTAGCACCGCCTACATACCTCGCTCTGCTAATCCTGTTACC
AGTGGCTGCTGCCAGTGGCGATAAGTCGTGTCTTACCGGGTTGGACTCAAGACGATAGTTACCGGATAAG
GCGCAGCGGTCGGGCTGAACGGGGGGTTCGTGCACACAGCCCAGCTTGGAGCGAACGACCTACACCGAAC
TGAGATACCTACAGCGTGAGCTATGAGAAAGCGCCACGCTTCCCGAAGGGAGAAAGGCGGACAGGTATCC
GGTAAGCGGCAGGGTCGGAACAGGAGAGCGCACGAGGGAGCTTCCAGGGGGAAACGCCTGGTATCTTTAT
AGTCCTGTCGGGTTTCGCCACCTCTGACTTGAGCGTCGATTTTTGTGATGCTCGTCAGGGGGGCGGAGCC
TATGGAAAAACGCCAGCAACGCGGCCTTTTTACGGTTCCTGGCCTTTTGCTGGCCTTTTGCTCACATGTT
CTTTCCTGCGTTATCCCCTGATTCTGTGGATAACCGTATTACCGCCTTTGAGTGAGCTGATACCGCTCGC
CGCAGCCGAACGACCGAGCGCAGCGAGTCAGTGAGCGAGGAAGCGGAAGAGCGCCTGATGCGGTATTTTC
TCCTTACGCATCTGTGCGGTATTTCACACCGCATATATGGTGCACTCTCAGTACAATCTGCTCTGATGCC
GCATAGTTAAGCCAGTATACACTCCGCTATCGCTACGTGACTGGGTCATGGCTGCGCCCCGACACCCGCC
AACACCCGCTGACGCGCCCTGACGGGCTTGTCTGCTCCCGGCATCCGCTTACAGACAAGCTGTGACCGTC
TCCGGGAGCTGCATGTGTCAGAGGTTTTCACCGTCATCACCGAAACGCGCGAGGCAGCTGCGGTAAAGCT
CATCAGCGTGGTCGTGAAGCGATTCACAGATGTCTGCCTGTTCATCCGCGTCCAGCTCGTTGAGTTTCTC
CAGAAGCGTTAATGTCTGGCTTCTGATAAAGCGGGCCATGTTAAGGGCGGTTTTTTCCTGTTTGGTCACT
GATGCCTCCGTGTAAGGGGGATTTCTGTTCATGGGGGTAATGATACCGATGAAACGAGAGAGGATGCTCA
CGATACGGGTTACTGATGATGAACATGCCCGGTTACTGGAACGTTGTGAGGGTAAACAACTGGCGGTATG
GATGCGGCGGGACCAGAGAAAAATCACTCAGGGTCAATGCCAGCGCTTCGTTAATACAGATGTAGGTGTT
CCACAGGGTAGCCAGCAGCATCCTGCGATGCAGATCCGGAACATAATGGTGCAGGGCGCTGACTTCCGCG
TTTCCAGACTTTACGAAACACGGAAACCGAAGACCATTCATGTTGTTGCTCAGGTCGCAGACGTTTTGCA
GCAGCAGTCGCTTCACGTTCGCTCGCGTATCGGTGATTCATTCTGCTAACCAGTAAGGCAACCCCGCCAG
CCTAGCCGGGTCCTCAACGACAGGAGCACGATCATGCGCACCCGTGGCCAGGACCCAACGCTGCCCGAGA
TGCGCCGCGTGCGGCTGCTGGAGATGGCGGACGCGATGGATATGTTCTGCCAAGGGTTGGTTTGCGCATT
CACAGTTCTCCGCAAGAATTGATTGGCTCCAATTCTTGGAGTGGTGAATCCGTTAGCGAGGTGCCGCCGG
CTTCCATTCAGGTCGAGGTGGCCCGGCTCCATGCACCGCGACGCAACGCGGGGAGGCAGACAAGGTATAG
GGCGGCGCCTACAATCCATGCCAACCCGTTCCATGTGCTCGCCGAGGCGGCATAAATCGCCGTGACGATC
AGCGGTCCAGTGATCGAAGTTAGGCTGGTAAGAGCCGCGAGCGATCCTTGAAGCTGTCCCTGATGGTCGT
CATCTACCTGCCTGGACAGCATGGCCTGCAACGCGGGCATCCCGATGCCGCCGGAAGCGAGAAGAATCAT
AATGGGGAAGGCCATCCAGCCTCGCGTCGCGAACGCCAGCAAGACGTAGCCCAGCGCGTCGGCCGCCATG
CCGGCGATAATGGCCTGCTTCTCGCCGAAACGTTTGGTGGCGGGACCAGTGACGAAGGCTTGAGCGAGGG
CGTGCAAGATTCCGAATACCGCAAGCGACAGGCCGATCATCGTCGCGCTCCAGCGAAAGCGGTCCTCGCC
GAAAATGACCCAGAGCGCTGCCGGCACCTGTCCTACGAGTTGCATGATAAAGAAGACAGTCATAAGTGCG
GCGACGATAGTCATGCCCCGCGCCCACCGGAAGGAGCTGACTGGGTTGAAGGCTCTCAAGGGCATCGGTC
GAGATCCCGGTGCCTAATGAGTGAGCTAACTTACATTAATTGCGTTGCGCTCACTGCCCGCTTTCCAGTC
GGGAAACCTGTCGTGCCAGCTGCATTAATGAATCGGCCAACGCGCGGGGAGAGGCGGTTTGCGTATTGGG
CGCCAGGGTGGTTTTTCTTTTCACCAGTGAGACGGGCAACAGCTGATTGCCCTTCACCGCCTGGCCCTGA
GAGAGTTGCAGCAAGCGGTCCACGCTGGTTTGCCCCAGCAGGCGAAAATCCTGTTTGATGGTGGTTAACG
GCGGGATATAACATGAGCTGTCTTCGGTATCGTCGTATCCCACTACCGAGATATCCGCACCAACGCGCAG
CCCGGACTCGGTAATGGCGCGCATTGCGCCCAGCGCCATCTGATCGTTGGCAACCAGCATCGCAGTGGGA
ACGATGCCCTCATTCAGCATTTGCATGGTTTGTTGAAAACCGGACATGGCACTCCAGTCGCCTTCCCGTT
CCGCTATCGGCTGAATTTGATTGCGAGTGAGATATTTATGCCAGCCAGCCAGACGCAGACGCGCCGAGAC
AGAACTTAATGGGCCCGCTAACAGCGCGATTTGCTGGTGACCCAATGCGACCAGATGCTCCACGCCCAGT
CGCGTACCGTCTTCATGGGAGAAAATAATACTGTTGATGGGTGTCTGGTCAGAGACATCAAGAAATAACG
CCGGAACATTAGTGCAGGCAGCTTCCACAGCAATGGCATCCTGGTCATCCAGCGGATAGTTAATGATCAG
CCCACTGACGCGTTGCGCGAGAAGATTGTGCACCGCCGCTTTACAGGCTTCGACGCCGCTTCGTTCTACC
ATCGACACCACCACGCTGGCACCCAGTTGATCGGCGCGAGATTTAATCGCCGCGACAATTTGCGACGGCG
CGTGCAGGGCCAGACTGGAGGTGGCAACGCCAATCAGCAACGACTGTTTGCCCGCCAGTTGTTGTGCCAC
GCGGTTGGGAATGTAATTCAGCTCCGCCATCGCCGCTTCCACTTTTTCCCGCGTTTTCGCAGAAACGTGG
CTGGCCTGGTTCACCACGCGGGAAACGGTCTGATAAGAGACACCGGCATACTCTGCGACATCGTATAACG
TTACTGGTTTCACATTCACCACCCTGAATTGACTCTCTTCCGGGCGCTATCATGCCATACCGCGAAAGGT
TTTGCGCCATTCGATGGTGTCCGGGATCTCGACGCTCTCCCTTATGCGACTCCTGCATTAGGAAGCAGCC
CAGTAGTAGGTTGAGGCCGTTGAGCACCGCCGCCGCAAGGAATGGTGCATGCAAGGAGATGGCGCCCAAC
AGTCCCCCGGCCACGGGGCCTGCCACCATACCCACGCCGAAACAAGCGCTCATGAGCCCGAAGTGGCGAG
CCCGATCTTCCCCATCGGTGATGTCGGCGATATAGGCGCCAGCAACCGCACCTGTGGCGCCGGTGATGCC
GGCCACGATGCGTCCGGCGTAGAGGATCGAGATCTCGATCCCGCGAAATTAATACGACTCACTATAGGGG
AATTGTGAGCGGATAACAATTCCCCACTAGTAATAATTTTGTTTAACTTTAAGAAGGAGATATACCATGG
GCAGCAGCCATCATCATCATCATCACAGCAGCGGTACCGGCAGCGGCCTGGAAGTTCTGTTCCAGGGGCC
CCATATGCTCGAGAGAGAAAAGATCTATCAGTGGATCAATGAGCTGTCCAGTCCTGAGACTAGGGAAAAT
GCTTTGCTGGAGCTAAGTAAGAAGCGAGAATCTGTTCCTGACCTTGCACCCATGCTGTGGCATTCATTTG
GTACTATTGCAGCACTTTTACAGGAAATTGTAAATATTTATCCATCTATCAACCCACCCACCTTGACAGC
ACACCAGTCTAACAGAGTTTGCAATGCTCTGGCATTACTGCAATGTGTAGCATCACATCCAGAAACCAGG
TCAGCGTTTCTCGCAGCACACATCCCACTTTTTTTGTACCCCTTTTTGCACACTGTCAGCAAAACACGTC
CCTTTGAGTATCTCCGGCTCACCAGCCTTGGAGTTATTGGGGCCCTGGTGAAAACAGATGAACAAGAAGT
AATCAACTTTTTATTAACAACAGAAATTATCCCTTTATGTTTGCGAATTATGGAATCTGGAAGTGAACTT
TCTAAAACAGTTGCCACATTCATCCTCCAGAAGATCTTGTTAGATGACACTGGTTTGGCTTATATATGTC
AGACGGCAGAGGCATTCTCCGCAGTTGCCATGATCTTGGGTAAGATGGTCCTGCAGCTATCCAAAGAGCC
TTCTGCCCGTCTGCTGAAGCATGTAGTGAGATGTTACCTTCGACTTTCAGATAACCCCGCAGCACGTGAA
GCACTCAGACAGTGCCTCCCTGACCAGCTGAAAGACACAACCTTCGCCCAGGTGCTAAAAGATGACACCA
CCACGAAACGCTGGCTTGCACAACTGGTGAAGAACCTGCAAGAGTAAGGATCCTAATAGTCTAGAGCTAG
CCCTAGGAGATCCGGCTGCTAACAAAGCCCGAAAGGAAGCTGAGTTGGCTGCTGCCACCGCTGAGCAATA
ACTAGCATAACCCCTTGGGGCCTCTAAACGGGTCTTGAGGGGTTTTTTGCTGAAAGGAGGAACTATATCC
GGATATCCCGCAAGAGGCCCGGCAGTACCGGCATAACCAAGCCTATGCCTACAGCATCCAGGGTGACGGT
GCCGAGGATGACGATGAGCGCATTGTTAGATTTCATACACGGTGCCTGACTGCGTTAGCAATTTAACTGT
GATAAACTACCGCATTAAAGCTTATCGATGATAAGCTGTCAAACATGAGAA
